>Addgene plasmid #23821 | pDONR223-NEK3 | depositor partial sequence | sequence record 11088 | Author sequence
ATGGATGACTACATGGTCCTGAGAATGATTGGGGAGGGCTCCTTCGGCAGAGCTCTTTTGGTTCAGCATG
AAAGCAGTAATCAGATGTTTGCCATGAAAGAAATAAGGCTTCCCAAGTCTTTCTCTAATACACAGAATTC
TAGGAAGGAGGCTGTTCTTTTAGCCAAAATGAAACACCCTAATATTGTTGCCTTCAAAGAATCATTTGAA
GCTGAAGGACACTTGTATATTGTGATGGAATACTGTGATGGAGGGGATCTAATGCAAAAGATTAAACAGC
AGAAAGGAAAGTTATTTCCTGAAGACATGATACTTAATTGGTTTACCCAAATGTGCCTTGGAGTAAATCA
CATTCACAAGAAACGTGTGCTACACAGAGATATCAAGTCCAAGAATATCTTCCTCACTCAGAATGGAAAA
GTGAAATTGGGAGACTTTGGATCTGCCCGTCTTCTCTCCAATCCGATGGCATTTGCTTGTACCTATGTGG
GAACTCCTTATTATGTGCCTCCAGAAATTTGGGAAAACCTGCCTTATAACAATAAAAGTGACATCTGGTC
CTTGGGTTGCATCCTGTATGAACTCTGTACCCTTAAGCATCCATTTCAGGCAAATAGTTGGAAAAATCTT
ATCCTCAAAGTATGTCAAGGGTGCATCAGTCCACTGCCGTCTCATTACTCCTATGAACTTCAGTTCCTAG
TCAAGCAGATGTTTAAAAGGAATCCCTCACATCGCCCCTCGGCTACAACGCTTCTCTCTCGAGGCATCGT
AGCTCGGCTTGTCCAGAAGTGCTTACCCCCCGAGATCATCATGGAATATGGTGAGGAAGTATTAGAAGAA
ATAAAAAATTCGAAGCATAACACACCAAGAAAAAAAACAAACCCCAGCAGAATCAGGATAGCTTTGGGAA
ATGAAGCAAGCACAGTGCAAGAGGAAGAACAAGATAGAAAGGGTAGCCATACTGATTTGGAAAGCATTAA
TGAAAATTTAGTTGAAAGTGCATTGAGAAGAGTAAACAGAGAAGAAAAAGGTAATAAGTCAGTCCATCTG
AGGAAAGCCAGTTCACCAAATCTTCATAGACGACAGTGGGAGAAAAATGTACCCAATACAGCTCTTACAG
CTTTGGAAAATGCATCCATACTCACCTCCAGTTTAACAGCAGAGGACGATAGAGGTGGTTCTGTAATAAA
GTACAGCAAAAATACTACTCGTAAGCAGTGGCTCAAAGAGACCCCTGACACTTTGTTGAACATCCTTAAG
AATGCTGATCTCAGCTTGGCTTTTCAAACATACACAATATATAGACCAGGTTCAGAAGGGTTCTTGAAAG
GCCCCCTGTCTGAAGAAACAGAAGCATCGGACAGTGTTGATGGAGGTCACGATTCTGTCATTTTGGATCC
AGAGCGACTTGAGCCTGGGCTAGATGAGGAGGACACGGACTTTGAGGAGGAAGATGACAACCCCGACTGG
GTGTCAGAGCTGAAGAAGCGAGCTGGATGGCAAGGCCTGTGCGACAGATA
