>Addgene plasmid #23821 | pDONR223-NEK3 | addgene partial sequence | sequence record 29701 | 23821 with M13pUC-fwd
AGCTCGGGCCAATAATGATTTTATTTTGACTGATAGTGACCTGTTCGTTGCAACAAATTGATGAGCAATG
CTTTTTTATAATGCCAACTTTGTACAAAAAAGTTGGCATGGATGACTACATGGTCCTGAGAATGATTGGG
GAGGGCTCCTTCGGCAGAGCTCTTTTGGTTCAGCATGAAAGCAGTAATCAGATGTTTGCCATGAAAGAAA
TAAGGCTTCCCAAGTCTTTCTCTAATACACAGAATTCTAGGAAGGAGGCTGTTCTTTTAGCCAAAATGAA
ACACCCTAATATTGTTGCCTTCAAAGAATCATTTGAAGCTGAAGGACACTTGTATATTGTGATGGAATAC
TGTGATGGAGGGGATCTAATGCAAAAGATTAAACAGCAGAAAGGAAAGTTATTTCCTGAAGACATGATAC
TTAATTGGTTTACCCAAATGTGCCTTGGAGTAAATCACATTCACAAGAAACGTGTGCTACACAGAGATAT
CAAGTCCAAGAATATCTTCCTCACTCAGAATGGAAAAGTGAAATTGGGAGACTTTGGATCTGCCCGTCTT
CTCTCCAATCCGATGGCATTTGCTTGTACCTATGTGGGAACTCCTTATTATGTGCCTCCAGAAATTTGGG
AAAACCTGCCTTATAACAATAAAAGTGACATCTGGTCCTTGGGTTGCATCCTGTATGAACTCTGTACCCT
TAAGCATCCATTTCAGGCAAATAGTTGGAAAAATCTTATCCTCAAAGTATGTCAAGGGTGCATCAGTCCA
CTGCCGTCTCATTACTCCTATGAACTTCAGTTCCTAGTCAAGCAGATGTTTAAAAGGAATCCCTCACATC
G
