[The description below was written by a language model from this plasmid's Addgene catalogue record.]
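Description:
pDONR223-NEK3 is a Gateway entry clone built in the pDONR223 donor backbone (about 5 kb without insert) and carrying the human NEK3 open reading frame, which encodes NIMA (never in mitosis gene a)-related kinase 3, as an insert of roughly 1.5 kb. It is a bacterial propagation plasmid maintained at high copy number in standard E. coli cloning strains and selected with spectinomycin. No feature table accompanies the record, so the origin of replication and the exact recombination sites are not itemised. As a product of Gateway cloning into a donor vector, the ORF would be expected to be flanked by attL-type sites that permit LR recombination into destination vectors. M13 forward and reverse priming sites on either side of the insert are listed for sequence verification.

The ORF has been cloned without a stop codon. This "open" configuration lets the coding sequence be transferred into a destination vector that supplies a C-terminal epitope tag of choice and the terminating stop codon. The record gives no promoter for the insert, and the depositors state explicitly that the plasmid should not be transfected directly. It is a shuttle intermediate rather than an expression construct. For expression in mammalian cells, the depositors point to a companion set of four lentiviral destination vectors (the pLX301–pLX304 series), which are supplied separately. The clone is part of a kit of ORFs and is associated with a study of resistance to RAF inhibition through MAP kinase pathway reactivation, consistent with use in gain-of-function kinase expression screens.
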