Addgene plasmid #23821: pDONR223-NEK3
Depositing lab: William Hahn & David Root. Depositing organization: Dana-Farber Cancer Institute. Publication: COT drives resistance to RAF inhibition through MAP kinase pathway reactivation. Johannessen CM, Boehm JS, Kim SY, Thomas SR, Wardwell L, Johnson LA, Emery CM, Stransky N, Cogdill AP, Barretina J, Caponigro G, Hieronymus H, Murray RR, Salehi-Ashtiani K, Hill DE, Vidal M, Zhao JJ, Yang X, Alkan O, Kim S, Harris JL, Wilson CJ, Myer VE, Finan PM, Root DE, Roberts TM, Golub T, Flaherty KT, Dummer R, Weber BL, Sellers WR, Schlegel R, Wargo JA, Hahn WC, Garraway LA. Nature. 2010 Dec 16;468(7326):968-72. doi: 10.1038/nature09627 PubMed 21107320.
Backbone
  Vector backbone: pDONR223
  Backbone manufacturer: Invitrogen
  Backbone size w/o insert (bp): 5005
  Vector type: Gateway Donor vector
Growth in bacteria
  Bacterial resistance: Spectinomycin, 50 μg/mL
  Growth temperature: 37°C
  Growth strain: DH5alpha
  Copy number: High Copy
Gene/Insert
  Gene/Insert name: NEK3 (alt name: NIMA (never in mitosis gene a)-related kinase 3)
  Species: H. sapiens (human)
  Insert size (bp): 1521
  Entrez Gene: NEK3 (a.k.a. HSPK36)
  Cloning method: Gateway Cloning
  Sequencing primers: 5′ M13pUC-fwd; 3′ M13rev
Terms and licenses: Academic/Nonprofit Terms; Industry Terms: Not Available to Industry
Depositor comments: The ORF has no Stop codon. This design enables easy recombination into a destination vector to add an epitope tag of choice and Stop codon to the ORF. Do NOT use this plasmid directly for transfections. A set of 4 custom lentiviral vectors is available ( pLX301 (http://www.addgene.org/25895/) , pLX302 (http://www.addgene.org/25896/) , pLX303 (http://www.addgene.org/25897/) , pLX304 (http://www.addgene.org/25890/) ) to be used to express these ORFs in mammalian cells. These plasmids are not included in the kit and must be ordered separately.
How to cite: pDONR223-NEK3 was a gift from William Hahn & David Root (Addgene plasmid # 23821 ; http://n2t.net/addgene:23821 ; RRID:Addgene_23821)
